Addgene plasmid #191469: pFR-mTq2-antiFRET-P2A-K-GECO1
Purpose: Compare the intensity of the genetically encoded calcium sensor (GECI) K-GECO1 to mTurquoise2 fluorescent protein
Depositing lab: Dorus Gadella. Publication: A green lifetime biosensor for calcium that remains bright over its full dynamic range. van der Linden FH, Thornquist SC, Ter Beek RM, Huijts JY, Hink MA, Gadella TWJ, Maimon G, Goedhart J. eLife. 2025 Dec 19;14:RP105086. doi: 10.7554/eLife.105086. PubMed 41416770.
Backbone
  Vector backbone: pFR
  Vector type: Mammalian Expression, Bacterial Expression
Growth in bacteria
  Bacterial resistance: Kanamycin, 50 μg/mL
  Growth temperature: 37°C
  Growth strain: DH5alpha
  Copy number: High Copy
Gene/Insert
  Gene/Insert name: K-GECO1
  Species: Synthetic
  Tag / fusion protein: His-mTurquoise2-antiFRETlinker-P2A (N terminal on insert)
  Cloning method: Restriction Enzyme; 5′ cloning site BamHI (not destroyed); 3′ cloning site HindIII (not destroyed)
Terms and licenses: Academic/Nonprofit Terms; Industry Terms: Not Available to Industry
How to cite: pFR-mTq2-antiFRET-P2A-K-GECO1 was a gift from Dorus Gadella (Addgene plasmid # 191469 ; http://n2t.net/addgene:191469 ; RRID:Addgene_191469)
