[The description below was written by a language model from this plasmid's Addgene catalogue record and pLannotate feature annotations shown in this document.]
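Description:
pFR-mTq2-antiFRET-P2A-K-GECO1 is a dual-host plasmid on the pFR backbone, designed to express the same coding sequence in both mammalian cells and bacteria. It replicates at high copy in E. coli from a ColE1/pUC-type origin. Selection relies on a Tn5 NeoR/KanR gene placed behind tandem AmpR (bla) and SV40 early promoters, so one marker gives kanamycin resistance in bacteria and can give G418 resistance in mammalian cells. An HSV TK polyadenylation signal lies downstream of the marker. A short bleomycin-resistance fragment is also annotated there and is most likely a backbone remnant.

The expression cassette stacks two promoter systems upstream of a single open reading frame. A CMV enhancer/promoter with a chimeric β-actin/β-globin intron fragment drives mammalian transcription, and an L-rhamnose-inducible rhaB promoter drives bacterial expression. Downstream, a rabbit β-globin poly(A) signal and a T7 terminator end the transcripts.

According to the record, the reading frame encodes His-tagged mTurquoise2, an "antiFRET" linker, a P2A peptide, and then the synthetic red calcium indicator K-GECO1, cloned between BamHI and HindIII. A thrombin site is annotated upstream of mTurquoise2. The His tag, linker and P2A are not individually annotated. K-GECO1 itself appears in the table as a rat Camkk1 fragment, consistent with a calmodulin-binding peptide, followed by an RCaMP-like match.

The P2A element causes ribosomal skipping, which should yield the cyan protein and the sensor as separate polypeptides from one transcript. As its name implies, the linker is presumably meant to limit energy transfer in any uncleaved product. The stated purpose is to compare the intensity of K-GECO1 with that of mTurquoise2, which serves as a co-expressed reference for expression level.
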