Features (pLannotate 1.2.2; 18 found; start..end, strand, type, name):
     27..179     +  CDS            ble (fragment): BLE_KLEPN - Experimental evidence at protein level: Swiss-Prot protein existence level 1. Binding protein with a strong affinity to the bleomycin family of antibiotics. Binds to CL990; an antimitotic-antibiotic compound. From Klebsiella pneumoniae.
    238..285     +  polyA_signal   HSV TK poly(A) signal: herpes simplex virus thymidine kinase polyadenylation signal (Cole and Stacy, 1985)
    376..392     -  polyA_signal   bGH poly(A) signal (fragment): bovine growth hormone polyadenylation signal
    614..1202    +  rep_origin     ori: high-copy-number ColE1/pMB1/pBR322/pUC origin of replication
   1294..1653    +  enhancer       CMV enhancer (fragment): human cytomegalovirus immediate early enhancer
   1655..1854    +  promoter       CMV promoter: human cytomegalovirus (CMV) immediate early promoter
   2006..2136    +  intron         chimeric intron (fragment): chimera between introns from chicken β-actin and rabbit β-globin
   2205..2323    +  promoter       rhaB promoter: promoter of the E. coli rhaBAD operon, conferring tight induction with L-rhamnose and repression with D-glucose in the presence of RhaR and RhaS (Giacalone et al., 2006)
   2425..2442    +  CDS            thrombin site: thrombin recognition and cleavage site
   2467..3183    +  CDS            mTurquoise2: mTurquoise2 is a basic (constitutively fluorescent) cyan fluorescent protein published in 2012, derived from Aequorea victoria. It is reported to be a rapidly-maturing monomer with very low acid sensitivity.
   3391..3471    +  CDS            Camkk1 (fragment): KKCC1_RAT - Experimental evidence at protein level: Swiss-Prot protein existence level 1. Calcium/calmodulin-dependent protein kinase that belongs to a proposed calcium-triggered signaling cascade involved in a number of cellular processes. Phosphorylates CAMK1, CAMK1D, CAMK1G and CAMK4. Involved in regulating cell apoptosis. Promotes cell survival by phosphorylating AKT1/PKB that inhibits pro-apoptotic BAD/Bcl2- antagonist of cell death. From Rattus norvegicus (Rat).
   3478..4623    +  CDS            RCaMP (fragment): RCaMP is a basic (constitutively fluorescent) red fluorescent protein published in 2013, derived from Entacmaea quadricolor.
   4641..4709    +  CDS            HBB (fragment): HBB_PONPY - Experimental evidence at transcript level: Swiss-Prot protein existence level 2. Involved in oxygen transport from the lung to the various peripheral tissues. From Pongo pygmaeus (Bornean orangutan).
   4784..4839    +  polyA_signal   β-globin poly(A) signal: rabbit β-globin polyadenylation signal (Gil and Proudfoot, 1987)
   4927..4974    +  terminator     T7 terminator: transcription terminator for bacteriophage T7 RNA polymerase
   5000..5104    +  promoter       AmpR promoter: bla
   5106..5463    +  promoter       SV40 promoter: SV40 enhancer and early promoter
   5498..6       +  CDS            NeoR/KanR (across the origin): aminoglycoside phosphotransferase from Tn5; aph(3')-II (or nptII); confers resistance to neomycin, kanamycin, and G418 (Geneticin®)
>Addgene plasmid #191469 | pFR-mTq2-antiFRET-P2A-K-GECO1 | addgene full sequence | sequence record 379338 | Addgene NGS Result
TTCTGAGCGGGACTCTGGGGTTCGAAATGACCGACCAAGCGACGCCCAACCTGCCATCACGAGATTTCGA
TTCCACCGCCGCCTTCTATGAAAGGTTGGGCTTCGGAATCGTTTTCCGGGACGCCGGCTGGATGATCCTC
CAGCGCGGGGATCTCATGCTGGAGTTCTTCGCCCACCCTAGGGGGAGGCTAACTGAAACACGGAAGGAGA
CAATACCGGAAGGAACCCGCGCTATGACGGCAATAAAAAGACAGAATAAAACGCACGGTGTTGGGTCGTT
TGTTCATAAACGCGGGGTTCGGTCCCAGGGCTGGCACTCTGTCGATACCCCACCGAGACCCCATTGGGGC
CAATACGCCCGCGTTTCTTCCTTTTCCCCACCCCACCCCCCAAGTTCGGGTGAAGGCCCAGGGCTCGCAG
CCAACGTCGGGGCGGCAGGCCCTGCCATAGCCTCAGGTTACTCATATATACTTTAGATTGATTTAAAACT
TCATTTTTAATTTAAAAGGATCTAGGTGAAGATCCTTTTTGATAATCTCATGACCAAAATCCCTTAACGT
GAGTTTTCGTTCCACTGAGCGTCAGACCCCGTAGAAAAGATCAAAGGATCTTCTTGAGATCCTTTTTTTC
TGCGCGTAATCTGCTGCTTGCAAACAAAAAAACCACCGCTACCAGCGGTGGTTTGTTTGCCGGATCAAGA
GCTACCAACTCTTTTTCCGAAGGTAACTGGCTTCAGCAGAGCGCAGATACCAAATACTGTTCTTCTAGTG
TAGCCGTAGTTAGGCCACCACTTCAAGAACTCTGTAGCACCGCCTACATACCTCGCTCTGCTAATCCTGT
TACCAGTGGCTGCTGCCAGTGGCGATAAGTCGTGTCTTACCGGGTTGGACTCAAGACGATAGTTACCGGA
TAAGGCGCAGCGGTCGGGCTGAACGGGGGGTTCGTGCACACAGCCCAGCTTGGAGCGAACGACCTACACC
GAACTGAGATACCTACAGCGTGAGCTATGAGAAAGCGCCACGCTTCCCGAAGGGAGAAAGGCGGACAGGT
ATCCGGTAAGCGGCAGGGTCGGAACAGGAGAGCGCACGAGGGAGCTTCCAGGGGGAAACGCCTGGTATCT
TTATAGTCCTGTCGGGTTTCGCCACCTCTGACTTGAGCGTCGATTTTTGTGATGCTCGTCAGGGGGGCGG
AGCCTATGGAAAAACGCCAGCAACGCGGCCTTTTTACGGTTCCTGGCCTTTTGCTGGCCTTTTGCTCACA
TGTTCTTTCCTGCGTTATCCCCTGAGGCCGGCCTATTAATAGTAATCAATTACGGGGTCATTAGTTCATA
GCCCATATATGGAGTTCCGCGTTACATAACTTACGGTAAATGGCCCGCCTGGCTGACCGCCCAACGACCC
CCGCCCATTGACGTCAATAATGACGTATGTTCCCATAGTAACGCCAATAGGGACTTTCCATTGACGTCAA
TGGGTGGAGTATTTACGGTAAACTGCCCACTTGGCAGTACATCAAGTGTATCATATGCCAAGTCCGCCCC
CTATTGACGTCAATGACGGTAAATGGCCCGCCTGGCATTATGCCCAGTACATGACCTTACGGGACTTTCC
TACTTGGCAGTACATCTACGTATTAGTCATCGCTATTACCATGCTGATGCGGTTTTGGCAGTACACCAAT
GGGCGTGGATAGCGGTTTGACTCACGGGGATTTCCAAGTCTCCACCCCATTGACGTCAATGGGAGTTTGT
TTTGGCACCAAAATCAACGGGACTTTCCAAAATGTCGTAATAACCCCGCCCCGTTGACGCAAATGGGCGG
TAGGCGTGTACGGTGGGAGGTCTATATAAGCAGACGTCGTTTAGTGAACCGTCAGATCACTAGATGCTTT
ATTGCGGTAGTTTATCACAGTTAAATTGCTAACGCCAGTCTCGAACTTAACGTGCAGAAGTTGGTCGTGA
GGCACTGGGCAGGTAAGTATCGGGCCCTTTGTGCGGGGGGAGCGGCTCGGGGCTGTCCGCGGGGGGACGG
CTGCCTTCGGGGGGGACGGGGCAGGGCGGGGTTCGGCTTCTGGCGTGTGACCGGCGGCTCTAGAGCCTCT
GCTAACCATGTTCATGCCTTCTTCTTTTTCCTACAGCTCCTGGGCAACGTGCTGGTTATTGTGCTGTCTC
ATCATTTTGGCAAAGAATTGGATCGGACCGAAATCACCACAATTCAGCAAATTGTGAACATCATCACGTT
CATCTTTCCCTGGTTGCCAAAGGCCCATTTTCCTGTCAGTAACGAGAAGGTCGCGAATTCAGGCGCTTTT
TAGACTGGTCGTAGGGAGACCACAACGGTTTCCCTCTAGAAATAATTTTGTTTAACTATAAGAAGGAGAT
ATACCATGCGGGGTTCTCATCATCACCACCATCACAGCAGCGGCCTGGTGCCGCGCGGCAGCTCGCTAGC
GCTGCCGGTCGCCACCATGGTGAGCAAGGGCGAGGAGCTGTTCACCGGGGTGGTGCCCATCCTGGTCGAG
CTGGACGGCGACGTAAACGGCCACAAGTTCAGCGTGTCCGGCGAGGGCGAGGGCGATGCCACCTACGGCA
AGCTGACCCTGAAGTTCATCTGCACCACCGGCAAGCTGCCCGTGCCCTGGCCCACCCTCGTGACCACCCT
GTCCTGGGGCGTGCAGTGCTTCGCCCGCTACCCCGACCACATGAAGCAGCACGACTTCTTCAAGTCCGCC
ATGCCCGAAGGCTACGTCCAGGAGCGCACCATCTTCTTCAAGGACGACGGCAACTACAAGACCCGCGCCG
AGGTGAAGTTCGAGGGCGACACCCTGGTGAACCGCATCGAGCTGAAGGGCATCGACTTCAAGGAGGACGG
CAACATCCTGGGGCACAAGCTGGAGTACAACTACTTTAGCGACAACGTCTATATCACCGCCGACAAGCAG
AAGAACGGCATCAAGGCCAACTTCAAGATCCGCCACAACATCGAGGACGGCGGCGTGCAGCTCGCCGACC
ACTACCAGCAGAACACCCCCATCGGCGACGGCCCCGTGCTGCTGCCCGACAACCACTACCTGAGCACCCA
GTCCAAGCTGAGCAAAGACCCCAACGAGAAGCGCGATCACATGGTCCTGCTGGAGTTCGTGACCGCCGCC
GGGATCACTCTCGGCATGGACGAGCTGTACAAGTCGACCAGATCTCTGGCCGAGGCGGCAGCTAAGGAGG
CCGCGGCGAAGGAGGCAGCCGCGAAAGAAGCAGCCGCAAAGGAAGCGGCCGCCAAGGCTGCTGCAAGATC
TCTCGGATCGGGTGCTACTAACTTCAGCCTGCTGAAGCAGGCTGGAGACGTGGAGGAGAACCCTGGACCT
TCGCTAGCGCTGGATCCCGCCACAATGGGCAGCGTGAAGCTGATCCCCAGCCTGACCACCGTGATCCTCG
TGAAGTCCATGCTGCGGAAGCGGAGCTTCGGCAACCCCTTCAAGTATAATACGGAGACCCTGTACCCCGC
TGACGGCGGCCTGGAAGGCGCATGTGACATGGCCCTGAAGCTCGTGGGCGGGGGCCACCTGAACTGCAGC
CTTGAGACCACATACAGATCCAAGAAACCCGCTACGAACCTCAAGATGCCCGGTGTCTACAACGTGGACC
ACAGACTGGAACGAATCAAAGAGGCCGACGATGAGACCTACGTCGAGCTGCACGAGGTGGCTGTGGCCAG
ATACGTGGGCCTGGGTGGTGGCGGAGGTACAGGCGGGAGTGTGAGCGAGCTGATTAAGGAGAACATGCCA
ATGAAGCTGTACATGGAGGGCACCGTGAACAACCACCACTTCAAGTGCACATCCGAGGGCGAAGGCAAGC
CCTACGAGGGCACCCAGACCATGAGAATCAAGGTCGTCGAGGGCGGCCCTCTCCCCTTCGCCTTCGACAT
CCTGGCTACCAGCTTCATGTACGGCAGCAGAACCTTCATCAAGCACCCTCCTGGCATCCCCGACTTCTTT
AAGCAGTCCTTCCCTGAGGGCTTCACATGGGAGAGAGTCACCACATACGAAGACGGGGGCGTGCTGACCG
CTACCCAGGACACCAGCCTCCAGGACGGCTGCCTCATCTACAACGTCAAGGTTAGAGGGATGAACTTCCC
AGCCAACGGCCCTGTGATGCAGAAGAAAACACTCGGCTGGGAGGCCAGTAATGGCCAACTGACTGAAGAG
CAGATCGCAGAATTTAAAGAGGCTTTCTCCCTATTTGACAAGGACGGGGATGGGACGATAACAACCAAGG
AGCTGGGGACGGTGATGCGGTCTCTGGGGCAGAACCCCACAGAAGCGGAGCTGCAGGACATGATCAATGA
AGTAGATGCCGACGGTGACGGCACATTCGACTTCCCTGAGTTCCTGACGATGATGGCAAGAAAAATGAGT
TATAGAGTCACTGAAGAGGAAATTAGAGAAGCGTTCCGCGTGTTTGATAAGGACGGCAATGGCTACATCG
GCGCAGCAGAGCTTCGCCACGTGATGACAGACCTTGGAGAGAAGTTAACAGATGAGGAGGTTGATGAAAT
GATCAGGGTAGCAGACATCGATGGGGATGGTCAGGTAAACTACGAAGAGTTTGTACAAATGATGACAGCG
AAGTAGAAGCTTGTGATTAACCTCAGGTGCAGGCTGCCTATCAGAAGGTGGTGGCTGGTGTGGCCAATGC
CCTGGCTCACAAATACCACTGAGATCGATCTTTTTCCCTCTGCCAAAAATTATGGGGACATCATGAAGCC
CCTTGAGCATCTGACTTCTGGCTAATAAAGGAAATTTATTTTCATTGCAATAGTGTGTTGGAATTTTTTG
TGTCTCTCACTCGGAAGGACATATGGGAGGGCAAATCATTTAAAACATCAGAATGAGTATTTGGTTTAGA
GTTTGGCAACATATGCCCATATGTAACTAGCATAACCCCTTGGGGCCTCTAAACGGGTCTTGAGGGGTTT
TTTGCTGAAAGCATGCTCGGGGAAATGTGCGCGGAACCCCTATTTGTTTATTTTTCTAAATACATTCAAA
TATGTATCCGCTCATGAGACAATAACCCTGATAAATGCTTCAATAATATTGAAAAAGGAAGAGTCCTGAG
GCGGAAAGAACCAGCTGTGGAATGTGTGTCAGTTAGGGTGTGGAAAGTCCCCAGGCTCCCCAGCAGGCAG
AAGTATGCAAAGCATGCATCTCAATTAGTCAGCAACCAGGTGTGGAAAGTCCCCAGGCTCCCCAGCAGGC
AGAAGTATGCAAAGCATGCATCTCAATTAGTCAGCAACCATAGTCCCGCCCCTAACTCCGCCCATCCCGC
CCCTAACTCCGCCCAGTTCCGCCCATTCTCCGCCCCATGGCTGACTAATTTTTTTTATTTATGCAGAGGC
CGAGGCCGCCTCGGCCTCTGAGCTATTCCAGAAGTAGTGAGGAGGCTTTTTTGGAGGCCTAGGCTTTTGC
AAAGATCGATCAAGAGACAGGATGAGGATCGTTTCGCATGATTGAACAAGATGGATTGCACGCAGGTTCT
CCGGCCGCTTGGGTGGAGAGGCTATTCGGCTATGACTGGGCACAACAGACAATCGGCTGCTCTGATGCCG
CCGTGTTCCGGCTGTCAGCGCAGGGGCGCCCGGTTCTTTTTGTCAAGACCGACCTGTCCGGTGCCCTGAA
TGAACTGCAAGACGAGGCAGCGCGGCTATCGTGGCTGGCCACGACGGGCGTTCCTTGCGCAGCTGTGCTC
GACGTTGTCACTGAAGCGGGAAGGGACTGGCTGCTATTGGGCGAAGTGCCGGGGCAGGATCTCCTGTCAT
CTCACCTTGCTCCTGCCGAGAAAGTATCCATCATGGCTGATGCAATGCGGCGGCTGCATACGCTTGATCC
GGCTACCTGCCCATTCGACCACCAAGCGAAACATCGCATCGAGCGAGCACGTACTCGGATGGAAGCCGGT
CTTGTCGATCAGGATGATCTGGACGAAGAGCATCAGGGGCTCGCGCCAGCCGAACTGTTCGCCAGGCTCA
AGGCGAGCATGCCCGACGGCGAGGATCTCGTCGTGACCCATGGCGATGCCTGCTTGCCGAATATCATGGT
GGAAAATGGCCGCTTTTCTGGATTCATCGACTGTGGCCGGCTGGGTGTGGCGGACCGCTATCAGGACATA
GCGTTGGCTACCCGTGATATTGCTGAAGAGCTTGGCGGCGAATGGGCTGACCGCTTCCTCGTGCTTTACG
GTATCGCCGCTCCCGATTCGCAGCGCATCGCCTTCTATCGCCTTCTTGACGAGTTC
